>Addgene plasmid #210990 | pNLF1-N_WDR41:1-459 | addgene full sequence | sequence record 423329 | Addgene NGS Result
TCAATATTGGCCATTAGCCATATTATTCATTGGTTATATAGCATAAATCAATATTGGCTATTGGCCATTG
CATACGTTGTATCTATATCATAATATGTACATTTATATTGGCTCATGTCCAATATGACCGCCATGTTGGC
ATTGATTATTGACTAGTTATTAATAGTAATCAATTACGGGGTCATTAGTTCATAGCCCATATATGGAGTT
CCGCGTTACATAACTTACGGTAAATGGCCCGCCTGGCTGACCGCCCAACGACCCCCGCCCATTGACGTCA
ATAATGACGTATGTTCCCATAGTAACGCCAATAGGGACTTTCCATTGACGTCAATGGGTGGAGTATTTAC
GGTAAACTGCCCACTTGGCAGTACATCAAGTGTATCATATGCCAAGTCCGCCCCCTATTGACGTCAATGA
CGGTAAATGGCCCGCCTGGCATTATGCCCAGTACATGACCTTACGGGACTTTCCTACTTGGCAGTACATC
TACGTATTAGTCATCGCTATTACCATGGTGATGCGGTTTTGGCAGTACACCAATGGGCGTGGATAGCGGT
TTGACTCACGGGGATTTCCAAGTCTCCACCCCATTGACGTCAATGGGAGTTTGTTTTGGCACCAAAATCA
ACGGGACTTTCCAAAATGTCGTAATAACCCCGCCCCGTTGACGCAAATGGGCGGTAGGCGTGTACGGTGG
GAGGTCTATATAAGCAGAGCTGGTTTAGTGAACCGTCAGATCACTAGAAGCTTTATTGCGGTAGTTTATC
ACAGTTAAATTGCTAACGCAGTCAGTGCTTCTGACACAACAGTCTCGAACTTAAGCTGCAGAAGTTGGTC
GTGAGGCACTGGGCAGGTAAGTATCAAGGTTACAAGACAGGTTTAAGGAGACCAATAGAAACTGGGCTTG
TCGAGACAGAGAAGACTCTTGCGTTTCTGATAGGCACCTATTGGTCTTACTGACATCCACTTTGCCTTTC
TCTCCACAGGTGTCCACTCCCAGTTCAATTACAGCTCTTAAGGCTAGAGTATTAATACGACTCACTATAG
GGCTAGCGCTCACCATGGTCTTCACACTCGAAGATTTCGTTGGGGACTGGCGACAGACAGCCGGCTACAA
CCTGGACCAAGTCCTTGAACAGGGAGGTGTGTCCAGTTTGTTTCAGAATCTCGGGGTGTCCGTAACTCCG
ATCCAAAGGATTGTCCTGAGCGGTGAAAATGGGCTGAAGATCGACATCCATGTCATCATCCCGTATGAAG
GTCTGAGCGGCGACCAAATGGGCCAGATCGAAAAAATTTTTAAGGTGGTGTACCCTGTGGATGATCATCA
CTTTAAGGTGATCCTGCACTATGGCACACTGGTAATCGACGGGGTTACGCCGAACATGATCGACTATTTC
GGACGGCCGTATGAAGGCATCGCCGTGTTCGACGGCAAAAAGATCACTGTAACAGGGACCCTGTGGAACG
GCAACAAAATTATCGACGAGCGCCTGATCAACCCCGACGGCTCCCTGCTGTTCCGAGTAACCATCAACGG
AGTGACCGGCTGGCGGCTGTGCGAACGCATTCTGGCGGGCTCGAGCGGCGCGATCGCTTCCGAATTCATG
TTGCGATGGCTGATCGGGGGAGGCCGAGAACCGCAGGGACTGGCCGAGAAATCTCCTTTACAGACAATAG
GTGAAGAACAAACCCAGAATCCCTACACTGAACTGCTAGTACTGAAGGCTCATCATGATATTGTACGATT
TCTGGTACAGTTAGATGACTACAGATTTGCATCTGCTGGTGATGATGGAATTGTAGTTGTGTGGAATGCC
CAGACAGGGGAAAAACTTTTAGAACTGAATGGACACACTCAAAAGATAACAGCTATTATTACATTTCCTT
CCTTGGAATCTTGTGAAGAGAAAAATCAACTCATCTTGACAGCCTCTGCTGATAGAACAGTTATTGTGTG
GGATGGTGATACTACCAGACAAGTTCAGAGAATATCATGCTTCCAGTCTACTGTAAAGTGTTTAACTGTT
CTTCAGAGACTAGATGTTTGGCTTTCTGGTGGGAATGACCTGTGTGTGTGGAACCGAAAATTAGATCTCC
TGTGTAAGACTAGCCACCTTTCTGATACAGGTATTAGTGCTTTGGTTGAAATACCTAAGAACTGTGTTGT
GGCAGCAGTTGGCAAAGAACTGATAATTTTCAGGTTGGTAGCACCCACAGAAGGATCACTAGAATGGGAT
ATTCTTGAAGTTAAGCGCCTCCTTGATCACCAGGATAATATTCTCTCATTGATTAATGTCAATGATTTGA
GTTTTGTCACCGGCTCCCACGTCGGAGAGCTGATCATCTGGGATGCCCTGGACTGGACCATGCAGGCCTA
TGAACGCAACTTCTGGGACCCATCTCCACAACTGGACACCCAACAAGAAATAAAACTCTGTCAAAAATCA
AATGACATTTCTATTCATCATTTCACATGTGATGAAGAGAATGTATTTGCTGCAGTTGGAAGGGGTTTAT
ACGTGTATAGCCTTCAAATGAAGCGTGTGATTGCCTGCCAGAAAACTGCACATGACTCCAATGTCCTGCA
CGTTGCCAGACTTCCAAACAGGCAGTTAATCTCATGCTCAGAAGATGGCAGTGTACGCATTTGGGAGTTA
AGAGAAAAACAGCAGCTTGCAGCTGAGCCTGTACCAACAGGTTTTTTTAACATGTGGGGATTTGGAAGAG
TCAGCAAACAAGCCAGCCAACCTGTTAAAAAGCAGCAAGAAAATGCTACTTCATGTTCACTGGAGCTTAT
TGGAGATTTGATTGGACACTCATCATCTGTGGAGATGTTTCTATACTTTGAAGATCATGGACTAGTGACG
TGCTCCGCTGATCATCTCATTATTTTGTGGAAAAATGGAGAGCGAGAATCTGGATTGCGCAGTTTAAGAT
TATTTCAAAAATTAGAGGAGAATGGTGACTTATACCTTGCTGTCTAATAATCTAGATTTGGGCCCAATTC
CTGCAGGATTTTGCGGCCGCTTGCTGAGTTGGCTGCTGCCACCGCTGAGCAATAACTAGCATAACCCCTT
GGCCGCTTCGAGCAGACATGATAAGATACATTGATGAGTTTGGACAAACCACAACTAGAATGCAGTGAAA
AAAATGCTTTATTTGTGAAATTTGTGATGCTATTGCTTTATTTGTAACCATTATAAGCTGCAATAAACAA
GTTAACAACAACAATTGCATTCATTTTATGTTTCAGGTTCAGGGGGAGATGTGGGAGGTTTTTTTAAGCA
AGTAAAACCTCTACAAATGTGGTAAAATCGAATTTTAACAAAATATTAACGCTTACAATTTCCTGATGCG
GTATTTTCTCCTTACGCATCTGTGCGGTATTTCACACCGCATACGCGGATCTGCGCAGCACCATGGCCTG
AAATAACCTCTGAAAGAGGAACTTGGTTAGGTACCTTCTGAGGCGGAAAGAACCAGCTGTGGAATGTGTG
TCAGTTAGGGTGTGGAAAGTCCCCAGGCTCCCCAGCAGGCAGAAGTATGCAAAGCATGCATCTCAATTAG
TCAGCAACCAGGTGTGGAAAGTCCCCAGGCTCCCCAGCAGGCAGAAGTATGCAAAGCATGCATCTCAATT
AGTCAGCAACCATAGTCCCGCCCCTAACTCCGCCCATCCCGCCCCTAACTCCGCCCAGTTCCGCCCATTC
TCCGCCCCATGGCTGACTAATTTTTTTTATTTATGCAGAGGCCGAGGCCGCCTCGGCCTCTGAGCTATTC
CAGAAGTAGTGAGGAGGCTTTTTTGGAGGCCTAGGCTTTTGCAAAAAGCTCGATTCTTCTGACACTAGCG
CCACCATGAAGAAGCCCGAACTCACCGCTACCAGCGTTGAAAAATTTCTCATCGAGAAGTTCGACAGTGT
GAGCGACCTGATGCAGTTGTCGGAGGGCGAAGAGAGCCGAGCCTTCAGCTTCGATGTCGGCGGACGCGGC
TATGTACTGCGGGTGAATAGCTGCGCTGATGGCTTCTACAAAGACCGCTACGTGTACCGCCACTTCGCCA
GCGCTGCACTACCCATCCCCGAAGTGTTGGACATCGGCGAGTTCAGCGAGAGCCTGACATACTGCATCAG
TAGACGCGCCCAAGGCGTTACTCTCCAAGACCTCCCCGAAACAGAGCTGCCTGCTGTGTTACAGCCTGTC
GCCGAAGCTATGGATGCTATTGCCGCCGCCGACCTCAGTCAAACCAGCGGCTTCGGCCCATTCGGGCCCC
AAGGCATCGGCCAGTACACAACCTGGCGGGATTTCATTTGCGCCATTGCTGATCCCCATGTCTACCACTG
GCAGACCGTGATGGACGACACCGTGTCCGCCAGCGTAGCTCAAGCCCTGGACGAACTGATGCTGTGGGCC
GAAGACTGTCCCGAGGTGCGCCACCTCGTCCATGCCGACTTCGGCAGCAACAACGTCCTGACCGACAACG
GCCGCATCACCGCCGTAATCGACTGGTCCGAAGCTATGTTCGGGGACAGTCAGTACGAGGTGGCCAACAT
CTTCTTCTGGCGGCCCTGGCTGGCTTGCATGGAGCAGCAGACTCGCTACTTCGAGCGCCGGCATCCCGAG
CTGGCCGGCAGCCCTCGTCTGCGAGCCTACATGCTGCGCATCGGCCTGGATCAGCTCTACCAGAGCCTCG
TGGACGGCAACTTCGACGATGCTGCCTGGGCTCAAGGCCGCTGCGATGCCATCGTCCGCAGCGGGGCCGG
CACCGTCGGTCGCACACAAATCGCTCGCCGGAGCGCAGCCGTATGGACCGACGGCTGCGTCGAGGTGCTG
GCCGACAGCGGCAACCGCCGGCCCAGTACACGACCGCGCGCTAAGGAGGTAGGTCGAGTTTAGACTCTAG
CCATCACGATGGCCGCAATAAAATATCTTTATTTTCATTACATCTGTGTGTTGGTTTTTTGTGTGAATCG
ATAGCGATAAGGATCCTCTTTGCGCTTGCGTTTTCCCTTGTCCAGATAGCCCAGTAGCTGACATTCATCC
GGGGTCAGCACCGTTTCTGCGGACTGGCTTTCTACGTAATGGTTTCTTAGACGTCAGGTGGCACTTTTCG
GGGAAATGTGCGCGGAACCCCTATTTGTTTATTTTTCTAAATACATTCAAATATGTATCCGCTCATGAGA
CAATAACCCTGATAAATGCTTCAATAATATTGAAAAAGGAAGAGTATGAGTATTCAACATTTCCGTGTCG
CCCTTATTCCCTTTTTTGCGGCATTTTGCCTTCCTGTTTTTGCTCACCCAGAAACGCTGGTGAAAGTAAA
AGATGCTGAAGATCAGTTGGGTGCACGAGTGGGTTACATCGAACTGGATCTCAACAGCGGTAAGATCCTT
GAGAGTTTTCGCCCCGAAGAACGTTTTCCAATGATGAGCACTTTCAAAGTTCTGCTATGTGGCGCGGTAT
TATCCCGTATTGACGCCGGGCAAGAGCAACTCGGTCGCCGCATACACTATTCTCAGAATGACTTGGTTGA
GTACTCACCAGTCACAGAAAAGCATCTTACGGATGGCATGACAGTAAGAGAATTATGCAGTGCTGCCATA
ACCATGAGTGATAACACTGCGGCCAACTTACTTCTGACAACTATCGGAGGACCGAAGGAGCTAACCGCTT
TTTTGCACAACATGGGGGATCATGTAACTCGCCTTGATCGTTGGGAACCGGAGCTGAATGAAGCCATACC
AAACGACGAGCGTGACACCACGATGCCTGTAGCAATGGCAACAACGTTGCGCAAACTATTAACTGGCGAA
CTACTTACTCTAGCTTCCCGGCAACAATTAATAGACTGGATGGAGGCGGATAAAGTTGCAGGACCACTTC
TGCGCTCGGCCCTTCCGGCTGGCTGGTTTATTGCTGATAAATCTGGAGCCGGTGAGCGTGGGTCTCGCGG
TATCATTGCAGCACTGGGGCCAGATGGTAAGCCCTCCCGTATCGTAGTTATCTACACGACGGGGAGTCAG
GCAACTATGGATGAACGAAATAGACAGATCGCTGAGATAGGTGCCTCACTGATTAAGCATTGGTAATTCG
AAATGACCGACCAAGCGACGCCCAACCGGTATCAGCTCACTCAAAGGCGGTAATACGGTTATCCACAGAA
TCAGGGGATAACGCAGGAAAGAACATGTGAGCAAAAGGCCAGCAAAAGGCCAGGAACCGTAAAAAGGCCG
CGTTGCTGGCGTTTTTCCATAGGCTCCGCCCCCCTGACGAGCATCACAAAAATCGACGCTCAAGTCAGAG
GTGGCGAAACCCGACAGGACTATAAAGATACCAGGCGTTTCCCCCTGGAAGCTCCCTCGTGCGCTCTCCT
GTTCCGACCCTGCCGCTTACCGGATACCTGTCCGCCTTTCTCCCTTCGGGAAGCGTGGCGCTTTCTCATA
GCTCACGCTGTAGGTATCTCAGTTCGGTGTAGGTCGTTCGCTCCAAGCTGGGCTGTGTGCACGAACCCCC
CGTTCAGCCCGACCGCTGCGCCTTATCCGGTAACTATCGTCTTGAGTCCAACCCGGTAAGACACGACTTA
TCGCCACTGGCAGCAGCCACTGGTAACAGGATTAGCAGAGCGAGGTATGTAGGCGGTGCTACAGAGTTCT
TGAAGTGGTGGCCTAACTACGGCTACACTAGAAGGACAGTATTTGGTATCTGCGCTCTGCTGAAGCCAGT
TACCTTCGGAAAAAGAGTTGGTAGCTCTTGATCCGGCAAACAAACCACCGCTGGTAGCGGTGGTTTTTTT
GTTTGCAAGCAGCAGATTACGCGCAGAAAAAAAGGATTTCAAGAAGATCCTTTGATCTTTTCTACGGGGT
CTGACGCTCAGTGGAACGAAAACTCACGTTAAGGGATTTTGGTCATGAGATTATCAAAAAGGATCTTCAC
CTAGATCCTTTTATAGTCCGGAAATACAGGAACGCACGCTGGATGGCCCTTCGCTGGGATGGTGAAACCA
TGAAAAATGGCAGCTTCAGTGGATTAAGTGGGGGTAATGTGGCCTGTACCCTCTGGTTGCATAGGTATTC
ATACGGTTAAAATTTATCAGGCGCGATTGCGGCAGTTTTTCGGGTGGTTTGTTGCCATTTTTACCTGTCT
GCTGCCGTGATCGCGCTGAACGCGTTTTAGCGGTGCGTACAATTAAGGGATTATGGTAAATCCACTTACT
GTCTGCCCTCGTAGCCATCGAGATAAACCGCAGTACTCCGGCCACGATGCGTCCGGCGTAGAGGATCGAG
ATCT
Features (pLannotate 1.2.2; 20 found; start..end, strand, type, name):
    140..517     +  enhancer       CMV enhancer: human cytomegalovirus immediate early enhancer
    519..718     +  promoter       CMV promoter: human cytomegalovirus (CMV) immediate early promoter
    857..989     +  intron         chimeric intron: chimera between introns from human β-globin and immunoglobulin heavy chain genes
   1033..1051    +  promoter       T7 promoter: promoter for bacteriophage T7 RNA polymerase
   1065..1577    +  CDS            Nluc: NanoLuc® luciferase human codon-optimized
   1608..2984    +  CDS            WDR41: WDR41_HUMAN - Experimental evidence at protein level: Swiss-Prot protein existence level 1. Non-catalytic component of the C9orf72-SMCR8 complex, a complex that has guanine nucleotide exchange factor (GEF) activity and regulates autophagy (PubMed:27193190, PubMed:27103069, PubMed:27617292, PubMed:28195531). The C9orf72-SMCR8 complex promotes the exchange of GDP to GTP, converting inactive GDP-bound RAB8A and RAB39B into their active GTP-bound form, thereby promoting autophagosome maturation (PubMed:27103069). The C9orf72-SMCR8 complex also acts as a negative regulator of autophagy initiation b
   3033..3058    +  CDS            SET1 (fragment): solubility-enhancement tag derived from T7 phage gene 10B
   3066..3082    +  terminator     T7 terminator (fragment): transcription terminator for bacteriophage T7 RNA polymerase
   3102..3223    -  polyA_signal   SV40 poly(A) signal: SV40 polyadenylation signal
   3246..3314    -  CDS            large T antigen (fragment): large T antigen from SV40 (simian virus 40)
   3319..3351    +  rep_origin     M13 ori (fragment): M13 bacteriophage origin of replication; arrow indicates direction of (+) strand synthesis
   3352..3403    -  misc_feature   bom (fragment): basis of mobility region from pBR322
   3468..3825    +  promoter       SV40 promoter: SV40 enhancer and early promoter
   3856..4878    +  CDS            hph: KHYB_ECOLX - Experimental evidence at protein level: Swiss-Prot protein existence level 1. The aminoglycoside phosphotransferases achieve inactivation of their antibiotic substrates by phosphorylation. Only phosphorylates hygromycin and closely related compounds such as demethyl analogs and destomycin. From Escherichia coli.
   4917..4965    +  polyA_signal   poly(A) signal: synthetic polyadenylation signal
   4986..5078    -  CDS            tnpA (fragment): TN5P_ECOLX - Also known as tnp. Experimental evidence at protein level: Swiss-Prot protein existence level 1. Mediates transposition of transposon Tn5 by a 'cut and paste' mechanism. First, the monomeric transposase binds the 19 bp inverted DNA repeats flanking the transposon. Then, dimerization of the DNA- bound transposase creates a synaptic DNA complex. After nicking of the first DNA strand, excision of the transposon proceeds through a series of intermediates. The transposase then mediates the insertion of the transposon at a new site by strand transfer. The activity of the wild- type tran
   5121..5225    +  promoter       AmpR promoter: bla
   5226..6086    +  CDS            AmpR: β-lactamase; bla; confers resistance to ampicillin, carbenicillin, and related antibiotics
   6244..6832    -  rep_origin     ori: high-copy-number ColE1/pMB1/pBR322/pUC origin of replication
   6948..7231    +  misc_feature   cer region: ColE1-derived recombination site that helps to maintain plasmids as monomers
