[The description below was written by a language model from this plasmid's Addgene catalogue record and pLannotate feature annotations shown in this document.]
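Description:
pNLF1-N_WDR41:1-459 is a mammalian expression plasmid of about 7.3 kb built on the Promega pNLF1-N backbone, designed to produce full-length, wild-type human WDR41 (residues M1 to V459, a 1,377 bp insert) fused at its N terminus to NanoLuc luciferase. It is maintained in E. coli at high copy through a ColE1/pUC-type origin with ampicillin selection (β-lactamase under its own promoter). A ColE1 cer site helps keep the plasmid monomeric. For mammalian cells, a separate cassette places the hygromycin phosphotransferase gene (hph) under the SV40 enhancer/early promoter with a synthetic poly(A) signal, allowing selection of stable transfectants.

The expression unit is driven by the CMV immediate early enhancer and promoter, followed by a chimeric β-globin/immunoglobulin intron that generally improves transcript processing and expression. A T7 promoter upstream of the coding region could also support in vitro transcription. The human codon-optimized NanoLuc reading frame is followed, after a short linker, by the WDR41 coding sequence, and an SV40 polyadenylation signal is annotated downstream. The insert derives from a Mammalian Gene Collection clone and was introduced by ligation-independent cloning, with the flanking EcoRI and XbaI sites retained. Several short fragment annotations (SET1, T7 terminator, large T antigen, M13 ori, bom, tnpA) appear to be partial matches or backbone remnants rather than functional parts.

WDR41 is a WD40 repeat protein and a non-catalytic component of the C9orf72-SMCR8 complex, which regulates autophagy. The plasmid was deposited with a study assessing the ligandability of WD40 repeat proteins. A NanoLuc fusion suits luminescence-based cellular assays such as BRET-type target engagement or interaction measurements, though the record does not state a specific assay.
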