Addgene plasmid #210990: pNLF1-N_WDR41:1-459
Purpose: Mammalian expression of full-length human WDR41. N-terminal NanoLuc luciferase tag.
Depositing lab: Cheryl Arrowsmith. Depositing organization: University of Toronto. Publication: A Target Class Ligandability Evaluation of WD40 Repeat-Containing Proteins. Ackloo S, Li F, Szewczyk M, Seitova A, Loppnau P, Zeng H, Xu J, Ahmad S, Arnautova YA, Baghaie AJ, Beldar S, Bolotokova A, Centrella PA, Chau I, Clark MA, Cuozzo JW, Dehghani-Tafti S, Disch JS, Dong A, Dumas A, Feng JA, Ghiabi P, Gibson E, Gilmer J, Goldman B, Green SR, Guie MA, Guilinger JP, Harms N, Herasymenko O, Houliston S, Hutchinson A, Kearnes S, Keefe AD, Kimani SW, Kramer T, Kutera M, Kwak HA, Lento C, Li Y, Liu J, Loup J, Machado RAC, Mulhern CJ, Perveen S, Righetto GL, Riley P, Shrestha S, Sigel EA, Silva M, Sintchak MD, Slakman BL, Taylor RD, Thompson J, Torng W, Underkoffler C, von Rechenberg M, Walsh RT, Watson I, Wilson DJ, Wolf E, Yadav M, Yazdi AK, Zhang J, Zhang Y, Santhakumar V, Edwards AM, Barsyte-Lovejoy D, Schapira M, Brown PJ, Halabelian L, Arrowsmith CH. J Med Chem. 2025 Jan 23;68(2):1092-1112. doi: 10.1021/acs.jmedchem.4c02010. Epub 2024 Nov 4. PubMed 39495097.
Backbone
  Vector backbone: pNLF1-N
  Backbone manufacturer: Promega
  Vector type: Mammalian Expression
  Selectable markers: Hygromycin
Growth in bacteria
  Bacterial resistance: Ampicillin, 100 μg/mL
  Growth temperature: 37°C
  Growth strain: DH5alpha
  Copy number: High Copy
Gene/Insert
  Gene/Insert name: WDR41:M1-V459
  Species: H. sapiens (human)
  Insert size (bp): 1377
  Mutation: wild type
  Entrez Gene: WDR41 (a.k.a. MSTP048)
  Promoter: CMV
  Tag / fusion protein: NanoLuc luciferase (N terminal on insert)
  Cloning method: Ligation Independent Cloning
  Sequencing primers: 5′ gtaaccatcaacggagtgac; 3′ tatcatgtctgctcgaagc
Resource information
  A portion of this plasmid was derived from a plasmid made by: Mammalian Gene Collection (BC040241)
Terms and licenses: Academic/Nonprofit Terms; Industry Terms: Not Available to Industry
Depositor comments: 5' Cloning Site: EcoR1 (not destroyed), 3' Cloning Site: Xba1 (not destroyed). N terminal tag: mvftledfvgdwrqtagynldqvleqggvsslfqnlgvsvtpiqrivlsgenglkidihviipyeglsgdqmgqiekifkvvypvddhhfkvilhygtlvidgvtpnmidyfgrpyegiavfdgkkitvtgtlwngnkiiderlinpdgsllfrvtingvtgwrlcerilagssgaiasef.
How to cite: pNLF1-N_WDR41:1-459 was a gift from Cheryl Arrowsmith (Addgene plasmid # 210990 ; http://n2t.net/addgene:210990 ; RRID:Addgene_210990)
