>Addgene plasmid #210990 | pNLF1-N_WDR41:1-459 | depositor partial sequence | sequence record 411460 | Insert sequence
ATGTTGCGATGGCTGATCGGGGGAGGCCGAGAACCGCAGGGACTGGCCGAGAAATCTCCTTTACAGACAA
TAGGTGAAGAACAAACCCAGAATCCCTACACTGAACTGCTAGTACTGAAGGCTCATCATGATATTGTACG
ATTTCTGGTACAGTTAGATGACTACAGATTTGCATCTGCTGGTGATGATGGAATTGTAGTTGTGTGGAAT
GCCCAGACAGGGGAAAAACTTTTAGAACTGAATGGACACACTCAAAAGATAACAGCTATTATTACATTTC
CTTCCTTGGAATCTTGTGAAGAGAAAAATCAACTCATCTTGACAGCCTCTGCTGATAGAACAGTTATTGT
GTGGGATGGTGATACTACCAGACAAGTTCAGAGAATATCATGCTTCCAGTCTACTGTAAAGTGTTTAACT
GTTCTTCAGAGACTAGATGTTTGGCTTTCTGGTGGGAATGACCTGTGTGTGTGGAACCGAAAATTAGATC
TCCTGTGTAAGACTAGCCACCTTTCTGATACAGGTATTAGTGCTTTGGTTGAAATACCTAAGAACTGTGT
TGTGGCAGCAGTTGGCAAAGAACTGATAATTTTCAGGTTGGTAGCACCCACAGAAGGATCACTAGAATGG
GATATTCTTGAAGTTAAGCGCCTCCTTGATCACCAGGATAATATTCTCTCATTGATTAATGTCAATGATT
TGAGTTTTGTCACCGGCTCCCACGTCGGAGAGCTGATCATCTGGGATGCCCTGGACTGGACCATGCAGGC
CTATGAACGCAACTTCTGGGACCCATCTCCACAACTGGACACCCAACAAGAAATAAAACTCTGTCAAAAA
TCAAATGACATTTCTATTCATCATTTCACATGTGATGAAGAGAATGTATTTGCTGCAGTTGGAAGGGGTT
TATACGTGTATAGCCTTCAAATGAAGCGTGTGATTGCCTGCCAGAAAACTGCACATGACTCCAATGTCCT
GCACGTTGCCAGACTTCCAAACAGGCAGTTAATCTCATGCTCAGAAGATGGCAGTGTACGCATTTGGGAG
TTAAGAGAAAAACAGCAGCTTGCAGCTGAGCCTGTACCAACAGGTTTTTTTAACATGTGGGGATTTGGAA
GAGTCAGCAAACAAGCCAGCCAACCTGTTAAAAAGCAGCAAGAAAATGCTACTTCATGTTCACTGGAGCT
TATTGGAGATTTGATTGGACACTCATCATCTGTGGAGATGTTTCTATACTTTGAAGATCATGGACTAGTG
ACGTGCTCCGCTGATCATCTCATTATTTTGTGGAAAAATGGAGAGCGAGAATCTGGATTGCGCAGTTTAA
GATTATTTCAAAAATTAGAGGAGAATGGTGACTTATACCTTGCTGTC
